>Addgene plasmid #210948 | pNLF1-N_WDR12:1-423 | addgene full sequence | sequence record 423288 | Addgene NGS Result
TCAATATTGGCCATTAGCCATATTATTCATTGGTTATATAGCATAAATCAATATTGGCTATTGGCCATTG
CATACGTTGTATCTATATCATAATATGTACATTTATATTGGCTCATGTCCAATATGACCGCCATGTTGGC
ATTGATTATTGACTAGTTATTAATAGTAATCAATTACGGGGTCATTAGTTCATAGCCCATATATGGAGTT
CCGCGTTACATAACTTACGGTAAATGGCCCGCCTGGCTGACCGCCCAACGACCCCCGCCCATTGACGTCA
ATAATGACGTATGTTCCCATAGTAACGCCAATAGGGACTTTCCATTGACGTCAATGGGTGGAGTATTTAC
GGTAAACTGCCCACTTGGCAGTACATCAAGTGTATCATATGCCAAGTCCGCCCCCTATTGACGTCAATGA
CGGTAAATGGCCCGCCTGGCATTATGCCCAGTACATGACCTTACGGGACTTTCCTACTTGGCAGTACATC
TACGTATTAGTCATCGCTATTACCATGGTGATGCGGTTTTGGCAGTACACCAATGGGCGTGGATAGCGGT
TTGACTCACGGGGATTTCCAAGTCTCCACCCCATTGACGTCAATGGGAGTTTGTTTTGGCACCAAAATCA
ACGGGACTTTCCAAAATGTCGTAATAACCCCGCCCCGTTGACGCAAATGGGCGGTAGGCGTGTACGGTGG
GAGGTCTATATAAGCAGAGCTGGTTTAGTGAACCGTCAGATCACTAGAAGCTTTATTGCGGTAGTTTATC
ACAGTTAAATTGCTAACGCAGTCAGTGCTTCTGACACAACAGTCTCGAACTTAAGCTGCAGAAGTTGGTC
GTGAGGCACTGGGCAGGTAAGTATCAAGGTTACAAGACAGGTTTAAGGAGACCAATAGAAACTGGGCTTG
TCGAGACAGAGAAGACTCTTGCGTTTCTGATAGGCACCTATTGGTCTTACTGACATCCACTTTGCCTTTC
TCTCCACAGGTGTCCACTCCCAGTTCAATTACAGCTCTTAAGGCTAGAGTATTAATACGACTCACTATAG
GGCTAGCGCTCACCATGGTCTTCACACTCGAAGATTTCGTTGGGGACTGGCGACAGACAGCCGGCTACAA
CCTGGACCAAGTCCTTGAACAGGGAGGTGTGTCCAGTTTGTTTCAGAATCTCGGGGTGTCCGTAACTCCG
ATCCAAAGGATTGTCCTGAGCGGTGAAAATGGGCTGAAGATCGACATCCATGTCATCATCCCGTATGAAG
GTCTGAGCGGCGACCAAATGGGCCAGATCGAAAAAATTTTTAAGGTGGTGTACCCTGTGGATGATCATCA
CTTTAAGGTGATCCTGCACTATGGCACACTGGTAATCGACGGGGTTACGCCGAACATGATCGACTATTTC
GGACGGCCGTATGAAGGCATCGCCGTGTTCGACGGCAAAAAGATCACTGTAACAGGGACCCTGTGGAACG
GCAACAAAATTATCGACGAGCGCCTGATCAACCCCGACGGCTCCCTGCTGTTCCGAGTAACCATCAACGG
AGTGACCGGCTGGCGGCTGTGCGAACGCATTCTGGCGGGCTCGAGCGGCGCGATCGCTTCCGAATTC
[1269 nt withheld, positions 1608-2876]
TAATAATCTAGATTTGGGCCCAATTCCTGCAGGATTTTGCGGCCGCTTGCTGAGTTGGCTGCTGCCACCG
CTGAGCAATAACTAGCATAACCCCTTGGCCGCTTCGAGCAGACATGATAAGATACATTGATGAGTTTGGA
CAAACCACAACTAGAATGCAGTGAAAAAAATGCTTTATTTGTGAAATTTGTGATGCTATTGCTTTATTTG
TAACCATTATAAGCTGCAATAAACAAGTTAACAACAACAATTGCATTCATTTTATGTTTCAGGTTCAGGG
GGAGATGTGGGAGGTTTTTTTAAGCAAGTAAAACCTCTACAAATGTGGTAAAATCGAATTTTAACAAAAT
ATTAACGCTTACAATTTCCTGATGCGGTATTTTCTCCTTACGCATCTGTGCGGTATTTCACACCGCATAC
GCGGATCTGCGCAGCACCATGGCCTGAAATAACCTCTGAAAGAGGAACTTGGTTAGGTACCTTCTGAGGC
GGAAAGAACCAGCTGTGGAATGTGTGTCAGTTAGGGTGTGGAAAGTCCCCAGGCTCCCCAGCAGGCAGAA
GTATGCAAAGCATGCATCTCAATTAGTCAGCAACCAGGTGTGGAAAGTCCCCAGGCTCCCCAGCAGGCAG
AAGTATGCAAAGCATGCATCTCAATTAGTCAGCAACCATAGTCCCGCCCCTAACTCCGCCCATCCCGCCC
CTAACTCCGCCCAGTTCCGCCCATTCTCCGCCCCATGGCTGACTAATTTTTTTTATTTATGCAGAGGCCG
AGGCCGCCTCGGCCTCTGAGCTATTCCAGAAGTAGTGAGGAGGCTTTTTTGGAGGCCTAGGCTTTTGCAA
AAAGCTCGATTCTTCTGACACTAGCGCCACCATGAAGAAGCCCGAACTCACCGCTACCAGCGTTGAAAAA
TTTCTCATCGAGAAGTTCGACAGTGTGAGCGACCTGATGCAGTTGTCGGAGGGCGAAGAGAGCCGAGCCT
TCAGCTTCGATGTCGGCGGACGCGGCTATGTACTGCGGGTGAATAGCTGCGCTGATGGCTTCTACAAAGA
CCGCTACGTGTACCGCCACTTCGCCAGCGCTGCACTACCCATCCCCGAAGTGTTGGACATCGGCGAGTTC
AGCGAGAGCCTGACATACTGCATCAGTAGACGCGCCCAAGGCGTTACTCTCCAAGACCTCCCCGAAACAG
AGCTGCCTGCTGTGTTACAGCCTGTCGCCGAAGCTATGGATGCTATTGCCGCCGCCGACCTCAGTCAAAC
CAGCGGCTTCGGCCCATTCGGGCCCCAAGGCATCGGCCAGTACACAACCTGGCGGGATTTCATTTGCGCC
ATTGCTGATCCCCATGTCTACCACTGGCAGACCGTGATGGACGACACCGTGTCCGCCAGCGTAGCTCAAG
CCCTGGACGAACTGATGCTGTGGGCCGAAGACTGTCCCGAGGTGCGCCACCTCGTCCATGCCGACTTCGG
CAGCAACAACGTCCTGACCGACAACGGCCGCATCACCGCCGTAATCGACTGGTCCGAAGCTATGTTCGGG
GACAGTCAGTACGAGGTGGCCAACATCTTCTTCTGGCGGCCCTGGCTGGCTTGCATGGAGCAGCAGACTC
GCTACTTCGAGCGCCGGCATCCCGAGCTGGCCGGCAGCCCTCGTCTGCGAGCCTACATGCTGCGCATCGG
CCTGGATCAGCTCTACCAGAGCCTCGTGGACGGCAACTTCGACGATGCTGCCTGGGCTCAAGGCCGCTGC
GATGCCATCGTCCGCAGCGGGGCCGGCACCGTCGGTCGCACACAAATCGCTCGCCGGAGCGCAGCCGTAT
GGACCGACGGCTGCGTCGAGGTGCTGGCCGACAGCGGCAACCGCCGGCCCAGTACACGACCGCGCGCTAA
GGAGGTAGGTCGAGTTTAGACTCTAGCCATCACGATGGCCGCAATAAAATATCTTTATTTTCATTACATC
TGTGTGTTGGTTTTTTGTGTGAATCGATAGCGATAAGGATCCTCTTTGCGCTTGCGTTTTCCCTTGTCCA
GATAGCCCAGTAGCTGACATTCATCCGGGGTCAGCACCGTTTCTGCGGACTGGCTTTCTACGTAATGGTT
TCTTAGACGTCAGGTGGCACTTTTCGGGGAAATGTGCGCGGAACCCCTATTTGTTTATTTTTCTAAATAC
ATTCAAATATGTATCCGCTCATGAGACAATAACCCTGATAAATGCTTCAATAATATTGAAAAAGGAAGAG
TATGAGTATTCAACATTTCCGTGTCGCCCTTATTCCCTTTTTTGCGGCATTTTGCCTTCCTGTTTTTGCT
CACCCAGAAACGCTGGTGAAAGTAAAAGATGCTGAAGATCAGTTGGGTGCACGAGTGGGTTACATCGAAC
TGGATCTCAACAGCGGTAAGATCCTTGAGAGTTTTCGCCCCGAAGAACGTTTTCCAATGATGAGCACTTT
CAAAGTTCTGCTATGTGGCGCGGTATTATCCCGTATTGACGCCGGGCAAGAGCAACTCGGTCGCCGCATA
CACTATTCTCAGAATGACTTGGTTGAGTACTCACCAGTCACAGAAAAGCATCTTACGGATGGCATGACAG
TAAGAGAATTATGCAGTGCTGCCATAACCATGAGTGATAACACTGCGGCCAACTTACTTCTGACAACTAT
CGGAGGACCGAAGGAGCTAACCGCTTTTTTGCACAACATGGGGGATCATGTAACTCGCCTTGATCGTTGG
GAACCGGAGCTGAATGAAGCCATACCAAACGACGAGCGTGACACCACGATGCCTGTAGCAATGGCAACAA
CGTTGCGCAAACTATTAACTGGCGAACTACTTACTCTAGCTTCCCGGCAACAATTAATAGACTGGATGGA
GGCGGATAAAGTTGCAGGACCACTTCTGCGCTCGGCCCTTCCGGCTGGCTGGTTTATTGCTGATAAATCT
GGAGCCGGTGAGCGTGGGTCTCGCGGTATCATTGCAGCACTGGGGCCAGATGGTAAGCCCTCCCGTATCG
TAGTTATCTACACGACGGGGAGTCAGGCAACTATGGATGAACGAAATAGACAGATCGCTGAGATAGGTGC
CTCACTGATTAAGCATTGGTAATTCGAAATGACCGACCAAGCGACGCCCAACCGGTATCAGCTCACTCAA
AGGCGGTAATACGGTTATCCACAGAATCAGGGGATAACGCAGGAAAGAACATGTGAGCAAAAGGCCAGCA
AAAGGCCAGGAACCGTAAAAAGGCCGCGTTGCTGGCGTTTTTCCATAGGCTCCGCCCCCCTGACGAGCAT
CACAAAAATCGACGCTCAAGTCAGAGGTGGCGAAACCCGACAGGACTATAAAGATACCAGGCGTTTCCCC
CTGGAAGCTCCCTCGTGCGCTCTCCTGTTCCGACCCTGCCGCTTACCGGATACCTGTCCGCCTTTCTCCC
TTCGGGAAGCGTGGCGCTTTCTCATAGCTCACGCTGTAGGTATCTCAGTTCGGTGTAGGTCGTTCGCTCC
AAGCTGGGCTGTGTGCACGAACCCCCCGTTCAGCCCGACCGCTGCGCCTTATCCGGTAACTATCGTCTTG
AGTCCAACCCGGTAAGACACGACTTATCGCCACTGGCAGCAGCCACTGGTAACAGGATTAGCAGAGCGAG
GTATGTAGGCGGTGCTACAGAGTTCTTGAAGTGGTGGCCTAACTACGGCTACACTAGAAGGACAGTATTT
GGTATCTGCGCTCTGCTGAAGCCAGTTACCTTCGGAAAAAGAGTTGGTAGCTCTTGATCCGGCAAACAAA
CCACCGCTGGTAGCGGTGGTTTTTTTGTTTGCAAGCAGCAGATTACGCGCAGAAAAAAAGGATTTCAAGA
AGATCCTTTGATCTTTTCTACGGGGTCTGACGCTCAGTGGAACGAAAACTCACGTTAAGGGATTTTGGTC
ATGAGATTATCAAAAAGGATCTTCACCTAGATCCTTTTATAGTCCGGAAATACAGGAACGCACGCTGGAT
GGCCCTTCGCTGGGATGGTGAAACCATGAAAAATGGCAGCTTCAGTGGATTAAGTGGGGGTAATGTGGCC
TGTACCCTCTGGTTGCATAGGTATTCATACGGTTAAAATTTATCAGGCGCGATTGCGGCAGTTTTTCGGG
TGGTTTGTTGCCATTTTTACCTGTCTGCTGCCGTGATCGCGCTGAACGCGTTTTAGCGGTGCGTACAATT
AAGGGATTATGGTAAATCCACTTACTGTCTGCCCTCGTAGCCATCGAGATAAACCGCAGTACTCCGGCCA
CGATGCGTCCGGCGTAGAGGATCGAGATCT
Features (pLannotate 1.2.2; 20 found; start..end, strand, type, name):
    140..517     +  enhancer       CMV enhancer: human cytomegalovirus immediate early enhancer
    519..718     +  promoter       CMV promoter: human cytomegalovirus (CMV) immediate early promoter
    857..989     +  intron         chimeric intron: chimera between introns from human β-globin and immunoglobulin heavy chain genes
   1033..1051    +  promoter       T7 promoter: promoter for bacteriophage T7 RNA polymerase
   1065..1577    +  CDS            Nluc: NanoLuc® luciferase human codon-optimized
   1608..2876    +  CDS            WDR12 (sequence withheld): WDR12_HUMAN - Experimental evidence at protein level: Swiss-Prot protein existence level 1. Component of the PeBoW complex, which is required for maturation of 28S and 5.8S ribosomal RNAs and formation of the 60S ribosome. From Homo sapiens (Human).
   2925..2950    +  CDS            SET1 (fragment): solubility-enhancement tag derived from T7 phage gene 10B
   2958..2974    +  terminator     T7 terminator (fragment): transcription terminator for bacteriophage T7 RNA polymerase
   2994..3115    -  polyA_signal   SV40 poly(A) signal: SV40 polyadenylation signal
   3138..3206    -  CDS            large T antigen (fragment): large T antigen from SV40 (simian virus 40)
   3211..3243    +  rep_origin     M13 ori (fragment): M13 bacteriophage origin of replication; arrow indicates direction of (+) strand synthesis
   3244..3295    -  misc_feature   bom (fragment): basis of mobility region from pBR322
   3360..3717    +  promoter       SV40 promoter: SV40 enhancer and early promoter
   3748..4770    +  CDS            hph: KHYB_ECOLX - Experimental evidence at protein level: Swiss-Prot protein existence level 1. The aminoglycoside phosphotransferases achieve inactivation of their antibiotic substrates by phosphorylation. Only phosphorylates hygromycin and closely related compounds such as demethyl analogs and destomycin. From Escherichia coli.
   4809..4857    +  polyA_signal   poly(A) signal: synthetic polyadenylation signal
   4878..4970    -  CDS            tnpA (fragment): TN5P_ECOLX - Also known as tnp. Experimental evidence at protein level: Swiss-Prot protein existence level 1. Mediates transposition of transposon Tn5 by a 'cut and paste' mechanism. First, the monomeric transposase binds the 19 bp inverted DNA repeats flanking the transposon. Then, dimerization of the DNA- bound transposase creates a synaptic DNA complex. After nicking of the first DNA strand, excision of the transposon proceeds through a series of intermediates. The transposase then mediates the insertion of the transposon at a new site by strand transfer. The activity of the wild- type tran
   5013..5117    +  promoter       AmpR promoter: bla
   5118..5978    +  CDS            AmpR: β-lactamase; bla; confers resistance to ampicillin, carbenicillin, and related antibiotics
   6136..6724    -  rep_origin     ori: high-copy-number ColE1/pMB1/pBR322/pUC origin of replication
   6840..7123    +  misc_feature   cer region: ColE1-derived recombination site that helps to maintain plasmids as monomers
