[The description below was written by a language model from this plasmid's Addgene catalogue record and pLannotate feature annotations shown in this document.]
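Description:
pNLF1-N_WDR12:1-423 is a mammalian expression plasmid of about 7.2 kb built on Promega's pNLF1-N backbone, which is designed to fuse NanoLuc luciferase to the N terminus of a protein of interest. In bacteria it is maintained as a high-copy plasmid through a ColE1/pUC-type origin and selected with ampicillin via the β-lactamase gene. A ColE1-derived cer site is also annotated, which helps keep the plasmid monomeric. For mammalian cells, a separate cassette places the hygromycin phosphotransferase gene (hph) under the SV40 enhancer/early promoter with a synthetic polyadenylation signal, so stable transfectants can be selected with hygromycin.

The expression unit is driven by the human CMV immediate-early enhancer and promoter, followed by a chimeric β-globin/immunoglobulin intron that generally improves transcript processing and expression. A T7 promoter sits just upstream of the coding region and could support in vitro transcription. The open reading frame begins with human codon-optimized NanoLuc, continues through a short linker, and runs into wild-type, full-length human WDR12 (residues M1 to A423, 1,269 bp). The transcript ends at an SV40 poly(A) signal. The insert was derived from a Mammalian Gene Collection clone and introduced by ligation-independent cloning, with the flanking EcoRI and XbaI sites retained. WDR12 is a WD40-repeat component of the PeBoW complex, which is involved in maturation of the 28S and 5.8S rRNAs and 60S ribosome formation. Several short annotated fragments (SET1, T7 terminator, large T antigen, M13 ori, bom, tnpA) are probably backbone remnants or annotation artefacts rather than functional parts.

The plasmid was deposited with a study of the ligandability of WD40-repeat proteins. A NanoLuc fusion of this kind suits luminescence-based cellular assays, although the record does not name a specific assay.
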