Addgene plasmid #210948: pNLF1-N_WDR12:1-423
Purpose: Mammalian expression of full-length human WDR12. N-terminal NanoLuc luciferase tag.
Depositing lab: Cheryl Arrowsmith. Depositing organization: University of Toronto. Publication: A Target Class Ligandability Evaluation of WD40 Repeat-Containing Proteins. Ackloo S, Li F, Szewczyk M, Seitova A, Loppnau P, Zeng H, Xu J, Ahmad S, Arnautova YA, Baghaie AJ, Beldar S, Bolotokova A, Centrella PA, Chau I, Clark MA, Cuozzo JW, Dehghani-Tafti S, Disch JS, Dong A, Dumas A, Feng JA, Ghiabi P, Gibson E, Gilmer J, Goldman B, Green SR, Guie MA, Guilinger JP, Harms N, Herasymenko O, Houliston S, Hutchinson A, Kearnes S, Keefe AD, Kimani SW, Kramer T, Kutera M, Kwak HA, Lento C, Li Y, Liu J, Loup J, Machado RAC, Mulhern CJ, Perveen S, Righetto GL, Riley P, Shrestha S, Sigel EA, Silva M, Sintchak MD, Slakman BL, Taylor RD, Thompson J, Torng W, Underkoffler C, von Rechenberg M, Walsh RT, Watson I, Wilson DJ, Wolf E, Yadav M, Yazdi AK, Zhang J, Zhang Y, Santhakumar V, Edwards AM, Barsyte-Lovejoy D, Schapira M, Brown PJ, Halabelian L, Arrowsmith CH. J Med Chem. 2025 Jan 23;68(2):1092-1112. doi: 10.1021/acs.jmedchem.4c02010. Epub 2024 Nov 4. PubMed 39495097.
Backbone
  Vector backbone: pNLF1-N
  Backbone manufacturer: Promega
  Vector type: Mammalian Expression
  Selectable markers: Hygromycin
Growth in bacteria
  Bacterial resistance: Ampicillin, 100 μg/mL
  Growth temperature: 37°C
  Growth strain: DH5alpha
  Copy number: High Copy
Gene/Insert
  Gene/Insert name: WDR12:M1-A423
  Species: H. sapiens (human)
  Insert size (bp): 1269
  Mutation: wild type
  Entrez Gene: WDR12 (a.k.a. YTM1)
  Promoter: CMV
  Tag / fusion protein: NanoLuc luciferase (N terminal on insert)
  Cloning method: Ligation Independent Cloning
  Sequencing primers: 5′ gtaaccatcaacggagtgac; 3′ tatcatgtctgctcgaagc
Resource information
  A portion of this plasmid was derived from a plasmid made by: Mammalian Gene Collection (BC008082)
Terms and licenses: Academic/Nonprofit Terms; Industry Terms: Not Available to Industry
Depositor comments: 5' Cloning Site: EcoR1 (not destroyed), 3' Cloning Site: Xba1 (not destroyed). N terminal tag: mvftledfvgdwrqtagynldqvleqggvsslfqnlgvsvtpiqrivlsgenglkidihviipyeglsgdqmgqiekifkvvypvddhhfkvilhygtlvidgvtpnmidyfgrpyegiavfdgkkitvtgtlwngnkiiderlinpdgsllfrvtingvtgwrlcerilagssgaiasef.
How to cite: pNLF1-N_WDR12:1-423 was a gift from Cheryl Arrowsmith (Addgene plasmid # 210948 ; http://n2t.net/addgene:210948 ; RRID:Addgene_210948)
