>Addgene plasmid #210948 | pNLF1-N_WDR12:1-423 | depositor partial sequence | sequence record 411376 | Insert sequence
[1269 nt withheld, positions 1-1269]
